>Addgene plasmid #52425 | AAV-FLEX-rev-BFP-2a-TVA-2a-RabiesG | depositor full sequence | sequence record 81274 | AAV-FLEX-rev-BFP-2a-TVA-2a-RabiesG sequence 8615 bps
CCTGCGGCCGCACGCGAAACAATTCTGCAGGAATCTAGTTATTAATAGTAATCAATTACGGGGTCATTAG
TTCATAGCCCATATATGGAGTTCCGCGTTACATAACTTACGGTAAATGGCCCGCCTGGCTGACCGCCCAA
CGACCCCCGCCCATTGACGTCAATAATGACGTATGTTCCCATAGTAACGCCAATAGGGACTTTCCATTGA
CGTCAATGGGTGGAGTATTTACGGTAAACTGCCCACTTGGCAGTACATCAAGTGTATCATATGCCAAGTA
CGCCCCCTATTGACGTCAATGACGGTAAATGGCCCGCCTGGCATTATGCCCAGTACATGACCTTATGGGA
CTTTCCTACTTGGCAGTACATCTACGTATTAGTCATCGCTATTACCATGGTCGAGGTGAGCCCCACGTTC
TGCTTCACTCTCCCCATCTCCCCCCCCTCCCCACCCCCAATTTTGTATTTATTTATTTTTTAATTATTTT
GTGCAGCGATGGGGGCGGGGGGGGGGGGGGGGCGCGCGCCAGGCGGGGCGGGGCGGGGCGAGGGGCGGGG
CGGGGCGAGGCGGAGAGGTGCGGCGGCAGCCAATCAGAGCGGCGCGCTCCGAAAGTTTCCTTTTATGGCG
AGGCGGCGGCGGCGGCGGCCCTATAAAAAGCGAAGCGCGCGGCGGGCGGGGAGTCGCTGCGACGCTGCCT
TCGCCCCGTGCCCCGCTCCGCCGCCGCCTCGCGCCGCCCGCCCCGGCTCTGACTGACCGCGTTACTCCCA
CAGGTGAGCGGGCGGGACGGCCCTTCTCCTCCGGGCTGTAATTAGCGCTTGGTTTAATGACGGCTTGTTT
CTTTTCTGTGGCTGCGTGAAAGCCTTGAGGGGCTCCGGGAGGGCCCTTTGTGCGGGGGGAGCGGCTCGGG
GGGTGCGTGCGTGTGTGTGTGCGTGGGGAGCGCCGCGTGCGGCTCCGCGCTGCCCGGCGGCTGTGAGCGC
TGCGGGCGCGGCGCGGGGCTTTGTGCGCTCCGCAGTGTGCGCGAGGGGAGCGCGGCCGGGGGCGGTGCCC
CGCGGTGCGGGGGGGGCTGCGAGGGGAACAAAGGCTGCGTGCGGGGTGTGTGCGTGGGGGGGTGAGCAGG
GGGTGTGGGCGCGTCGGTCGGGCTGCAACCCCCCCTGCACCCCCCTCCCCGAGTTGCTGAGCACGGCCCG
GCTTCGGGTGCGGGGCTCCGTACGGGGCGTGGCGCGGGGCTCGCCGTGCCGGGCGGGGGGTGGCGGCAGG
TGGGGGTGCCGGGCGGGGCGGGGCCGCCTCGGGCCGGGGAGGGCTCGGGGGAGGGGCGCGGCGGCCCCCG
GAGCGCCGGCGGCTGTCGAGGCGCGGCGAGCCGCAGCCATTGCCTTTTATGGTAATCGTGCGAGAGGGCG
CAGGGACTTCCTTTGTCCCAAATCTGTGCGGAGCCGAAATCTGGGAGGCGCCGCCGCACCCCCTCTAGCG
GGCGCGGGGCGAAGCGGTGCGGCGCCGGCAGGAAGGAAATGGGCGGGGAGGGCCTTCGTGCGTCGCCGCG
CCGCCGTCCCCTTCTCCCTCTCCAGCCTCGGGGCTGTCCGCGGGGGGACGGCTGCCTTCGGGGGGGACGG
GGCAGGGCGGGGTTCGGCTTCTGGCGTGTGACCGGCGGCTCTAGAGCCTCTGCTAACCATGTTCATGCCT
TCTTCTTTTTCCTACAGCTCCTGGGCAACGTGCTGGTTATTGTGCTGTCTCATCATTTTGGCAAAGAATT
GATTTGATACCGCGGGCCCCGCGTGGACGGTACCCTTCAGGTCGACGTCGATAACTTCGTATAGCATACA
TTATACGAAGTTATCCGAATCGCAATAACTTCGTATAGGATACTTTATACGAAGTTATTTGGCGCGCCAC
TAGTTCACAAGCGCGTTTCACCTCCTGACTTGTGTGACTCCCACGACGAAATGATCTTCCCGGACTGCGG
AGTGACGGACACTTCTCTCCCCGTACCCCTCAAGTTGTGCTGTGTGGGTTCCGATCTGTTCACCCTTCTA
CAGCACGTCATGAGGAAGATGATGAGCATGAGTGCCGTCAACGCGCCTGCGCTCAACAGGACGTACTTTC
CCCAATTCGGCAAACCGAGGTCCACCCCGGACACTTGGTTATGTACGTCCGGGAGGTGGACTTCCACAAA
ATCTTCCGCTTCATCTCCGTCCTTAAAGACGGTGGAAGGGTCGGCCAACGGGTGCACGAGCGGAATTACT
GAGCTTTCGAGCAACTCCATGTGTTGCTGAAGGAGGGATGACTGCATTTCGGGAATCAGGACATTCCCAT
CGGGACCGAGGATAATTCCATTGAAAAACACTCCATTGACATGGGGGTGGCACCGTCCTCCGACTCTCAG
ACAACCTTTTGAGGGAAGAATCTCGTTCCACGTCCGTACCGACTTATAGTGCGCGTCGGCTTCCATAAGG
GTTTTGTTAAAGATGGTGTATGCCTTTCCGAACCCAGGGACAAGTTTGCGGAGGTGGCTCAGCCGGCGAA
AGGACACCGACTTCGTAGTCATAATTGATTCCAGCGCGTCCAGACACTCTTCCCTTTTTCGTACAAGTTC
CTCGACGACAAGGTGTTCGATTTCGTCTGATCTAAAGTCATGAAGGTTCACGAGCTTGTCGGGTGGGCAC
CACTTCGTTTCGTTGGACGTCTGCATCGACACCCACGTTCCATCCATAAGCCTAAGTCCGAGGACCCCAC
ACAGTTTCAGTTTGCACGCCCCCTTGAGGGACTTATACAGACCCCTCTCATCGACAAATCCGCACGTTTC
TGACCCCTTTGATGCCCTCTTTCCTCTTGAGTTCGTGAAAATGTCACATGACATTCCGAGTCTCGGATTC
TCCGGCATCCAGATCGTATAATCGTGATTGGTCGAACAATACGTGCTGCTGACGGCTACCCCCGAGCATT
TTCCGCTAGGAAACACGCGCGAGTGGAGGGACCGATCATACGGGTCCAAATCCGCGACCGACGGCGAAAT
GATTACGAGCGACTCTTTCGTTGTTTTTACTGTCCTCAACCAGCGGTAATCAGGATAGGGGTTATGCAGT
GATTCTTCGTAGCGCGGGTCCCCAGCCATCTTCCAGTTGTATGCAGCCCGACAGGCGTCCGGCGTGGGGC
GAAAATGCTTTCTTTTGAAGGTAGTAGTCACATAGCCCACGAAGTTCGTGTATGTCTCCGCCTCCGTCAC
CACGCCGGTACACGTGAACCCATTGACTTTGATGGCCAGGATGTATCCGACCTTGAGTTCCATGTACGAG
AACCCCGACAAGTTGGTGCATCCCTCATCCTCCACTACGAGATTGTTGGGGCAGGACAGATGATGAATAT
CGATAGGGGACCAGGGTCCCAGTTTATCAGGAATTGTGTAGATAGGGAACTTTCCGAAACACAGGGGAAA
CACGAGCAAAGGGACAAACAAAAGGGCTTGCGGGACTCCGGAAGGACCGGGGTTACTTTCAACATCGCCA
GCGAGTTTCAACAAAGCGTAGTTAGTACATTGACCACTACCGCTAGCGGAGAACAAGTCTGCCTGGCTCT
TGTCAGGCACCAGCAGCTCCTTGGATGCGCTTTCAAGACTGAAGATGTCAGACCTGCTTTTTGCTTTGGA
CTTCCCCCATGCAGCGATACCACCCACAGCTACCAGGCAGCACAGGAGCACTGCAGTGATCAGCATCCAC
ATGCGGCCGTGATTCCTGGCTGGCAGAGCACGTCCAGGAGCAGGGGCAGTGGGAGCCTCTGTGCCGTTGT
CCGTGGGCACCGCGGGGATCGCGCTGGTCCCGCAGCCCCACTCGTCCCGCCCGTCGTCGCAGTCGGGGTG
TCCGTCGCACAGCCAGTCTTGCGGGTAACACTCCCCGTGGGCACCGGGCGGCTCCGAGCAGCGGAACTGA
CCGGGGGGGCAACGGGACAAAGAACCGTTACCGGACCCGTTACCGGTCACGTTACCGGGCAGCAGCAGCA
GCAGCAGCGCGGGCAGCAGCCGCGCATCGATTGGGCCAGGATTCTCCTCGACGTCACCGCATGTTAGCAG
ACTTCCTCTGCCCTCTCCACTACCAAGCTTCTTATCATCATCGTCTTTGTAGTCCCCCTTGTCATCATCA
TCCTTGTAGTCGCCTTTGTCGTCGTCGTCCTTGTAATCCCCACCGTTGAGTTTGTGGCCGAGCTTGGAGG
GAAGGTCACAATACCGAGCCACCGCGACTTCGTGCTGCTCGACGTAAGTCTCGTTGTTCGCCTCTTTGAT
GCGTTCAAGTCGGTAGTCGACATAGTACACTCCGGGCATCTTGAGATTCTTGGCAGGCTTTTTGCTCCTA
TATGTGGTCTTGGCGTTCGCAATAAGATGCGAACCCCCTACCAATTTGAGCGCCATATCATTCCTCCCTT
CCAGACCACCGTCAGCCGGGTACAGGGTTTCAGTGAATGCCTCCCATCCGAGTGTCTTTTTCTGCATGAC
CGGACCATTGGATGTGAAATTGACTCCTCTGATCTTCACGTTGTAGATAAGGCACCCGTCTTGGAGCGAC
GTGTCTTGTGTCGCAGTCAGCACTCCACCATCCTCATACGTCGTCACTCTCTCCCACGTAAACCCTTCGG
GAAATGACTGCTTAAAGAAATCAGGAATCCCCTGCGTGTGATTGATAAACGTTTTCGATCCATAAAGGAA
CGAGGTTGCCAGAATGTCGAAGGCAAAGGGCAATGGGCCTCCTTCCACTACTTTGATCCGCATGGTCTGT
GTCCCCTCGTACGGCTTTCCCTCCCCTTCTGACGTACACTTGAAATGATGGTTATCCACTGTTCCCTCCA
TATACAGTTTCATATGCATGTTTTCCTTGATCAACTCCTCTCCTTTGCTGACCATGGTGGCGGCACTAGT
GGATCCGGCCGGCCTTGATAACTTCGTATAATGTATGCTATACGAAGTTATCCGAATCGCAATAACTTCG
TATAAAGTATCCTATACGAAGTTATCGAAGATCATCAAGCTTATCGATAATCAACCTCTGGATTACAAAA
TTTGTGAAAGATTGACTGGTATTCTTAACTATGTTGCTCCTTTTACGCTATGTGGATACGCTGCTTTAAT
GCCTTTGTATCATGCTATTGCTTCCCGTATGGCTTTCATTTTCTCCTCCTTGTATAAATCCTGGTTGCTG
TCTCTTTATGAGGAGTTGTGGCCCGTTGTCAGGCAACGTGGCGTGGTGTGCACTGTGTTTGCTGACGCAA
CCCCCACTGGTTGGGGCATTGCCACCACCTGTCAGCTCCTTTCCGGGACTTTCGCTTTCCCCCTCCCTAT
TGCCACGGCGGAACTCATCGCCGCCTGCCTTGCCCGCTGCTGGACAGGGGCTCGGCTGTTGGGCACTGAC
AATTCCGTGGTGTTGTCGGGGAAATCATCGTCCTTTCCTTGGCTGCTCGCCTATGTTGCCACCTGGATTC
TGCGCGGGACGTCCTTCTGCTACGTCCCTTCGGCCCTCAATCCAGCGGACCTTCCTTCCCGCGGCCTGCT
GCCGGCTCTGCGGCCTCTTCCGCGTCTTCGCCTTCGCCCTCAGACGAGTCGGATCTCCCTTTGGGCCGCC
TCCCCGCATCGATACCGAGCGCTGCTCGAGAGATCGATCTGCCTCGACTGTGCCTTCTAGTTGCCAGCCA
TCTGTTGTTTGCCCCTCCCCCGTGCCTTCCTTGACCCTGGAAGGTGCCACTCCCACTGTCCTTTCCTAAT
AAAATGAGGAAATTGCATCGCATTGTCTGAGTAGGTGTCATTCTATTCTGGGGGGTGGGGTGGGGCAGGA
CAGCAAGGGGGAGGATTGGGAAGACAATAGCAGGCATGCTGGGGACACGTGCGGACCGAGCGGCCGCAGG
AACCCCTAGTGATGGAGTTGGCCACTCCCTCTCTGCGCGCTCGCTCGCTCACTGAGGCCGGGCGACCAAA
GGTCGCCCGACGCCCGGGCTTTGCCCGGGCGGCCTCAGTGAGCGAGCGAGCGCGCAGCTGCCTGCAGGGG
CGCCTGATGCGGTATTTTCTCCTTACGCATCTGTGCGGTATTTCACACCGCATA
[142 nt withheld, positions 6075-6216]
C
[141 nt withheld, positions 6218-6358]
CCTTTGACGTTGGAGTCCACGTTCTTT
[37 nt withheld, positions 6386-6422]
ACCCTATCTCGGGCTATTCTTTTGATTTATAAGGGATTTTGCCGATTTCGGCCTATTGGTTAAAAAATGA
GCTGATTTAACAAAAATTTAACGCGAATTTTAACAAAATATTAACGTTTACAATTTTATGGTGCACTCTC
AGTACAATCTGCTCTGATGCCGCATAGTTAAGCCAGCCCCGACACCCGCCAACACCCGCTGACGCGCCCT
GACGGGCTTGTCTGCTCCCGGCATCCGCTTACAGACAAGCTGTGACCGTCTCCGGGAGCTGCATGTGTCA
GAGGTTTTCACCGTCATCACCGAAACGCGCGAGACGAAAGGGCCTCGTGATACGCCTATTTTTATAGGTT
AATGTCATGATAATAATGGTTTCTTAGACGTCAGGTGGCACTTTTCGGGGAAATGTGCGCGGAACCCCTA
TTTGTTTATTTTTCTAAATACATTCAAATATGTATCCGCTCATGAGACAATAACCCTGATAAATGCTTCA
ATAATATTGAAAAAGGAAGAGTATGAGTATTCAACATTTCCGTGTCGCCCTTATTCCCTTTTTTGCGGCA
TTTTGCCTTCCTGTTTTTGCTCACCCAGAAACGCTGGTGAAAGTAAAAGATGCTGAAGATCAGTTGGGTG
CACGAGTGGGTTACATCGAACTGGATCTCAACAGCGGTAAGATCCTTGAGAGTTTTCGCCCCGAAGAACG
TTTTCCAATGATGAGCACTTTTAAAGTTCTGCTATGTGGCGCGGTATTATCCCGTATTGACGCCGGGCAA
GAGCAACTCGGTCGCCGCATACACTATTCTCAGAATGACTTGGTTGAGTACTCACCAGTCACAGAAAAGC
ATCTTACGGATGGCATGACAGTAAGAGAATTATGCAGTGCTGCCATAACCATGAGTGATAACACTGCGGC
CAACTTACTTCTGACAACGATCGGAGGACCGAAGGAGCTAACCGCTTTTTTGCACAACATGGGGGATCAT
GTAACTCGCCTTGATCGTTGGGAACCGGAGCTGAATGAAGCCATACCAAACGACGAGCGTGACACCACGA
TGCCTGTAGCAATGGCAACAACGTTGCGCAAACTATTAACTGGCGAACTACTTACTCTAGCTTCCCGGCA
ACAATTAATAGACTGGATGGAGGCGGATAAAGTTGCAGGACCACTTCTGCGCTCGGCCCTTCCGGCTGGC
TGGTTTATTGCTGATAAATCTGGAGCCGGTGAGCGTGGGTCTCGCGGTATCATTGCAGCACTGGGGCCAG
ATGGTAAGCCCTCCCGTATCGTAGTTATCTACACGACGGGGAGTCAGGCAACTATGGATGAACGAAATAG
ACAGATCGCTGAGATAGGTGCCTCACTGATTAAGCATTGGTAACTGTCAGACCAAGTTTACTCATATATA
CTTTAGATTGATTTAAAACTTCATTTTTAATTTAAAAGGATCTAGGTGAAGATCCTTTTTGATAATCTCA
TGACCAAAATCCCTTAACGTGAGTTTTCGTTCCACTGAGCGTCAGACCCCGTAGAAAAGATCAAAGGATC
TTCTTGAGATCCTTTTTTTCTGCGCGTAATCTGCTGCTTGCAAACAAAAAAACCACCGCTACCAGCGGTG
GTTTGTTTGCCGGATCAAGAGCTACCAACTCTTTTTCCGAAGGTAACTGGCTTCAGCAGAGCGCAGATAC
CAAATACTGTCCTTCTAGTGTAGCCGTAGTTAGGCCACCACTTCAAGAACTCTGTAGCACCGCCTACATA
CCTCGCTCTGCTAATCCTGTTACCAGTGGCTGCTGCCAGTGGCGATAAGTCGTGTCTTACCGGGTTGGAC
TCAAGACGATAGTTACCGGATAAGGCGCAGCGGTCGGGCTGAACGGGGGGTTCGTGCACACAGCCCAGCT
TGGAGCGAACGACCTACACCGAACTGAGATACCTACAGCGTGAGCTATGAGAAAGCGCCACGCTTCCCGA
AGGGAGAAAGGCGGACAGGTATCCGGTAAGCGGCAGGGTCGGAACAGGAGAGCGCACGAGGGAGCTTCCA
GGGGGAAACGCCTGGTATCTTTATAGTCCTGTCGGGTTTCGCCACCTCTGACTTGAGCGTCGATTTTTGT
GATGCTCGTCAGGGGGGCGGAGCCTATGGAAAAACGCCAGCAACGCGGCCTTTTTACGGTTCCTGGCCTT
TTGCTGGCCTTTTGCTCACATGT
Features (pLannotate 1.2.2; 22 found; start..end, strand, type, name):
     96..399     +  enhancer       CMV enhancer: human cytomegalovirus immediate early enhancer
    401..678     +  promoter       chicken β-actin promoter: No description available
    680..1697    +  intron         chimeric intron: chimera between introns from chicken β-actin and rabbit β-globin
   1801..1834    +  protein_bind   loxP: Cre-mediated recombination occurs in the 8-bp core sequence (GCATACAT). Cre recombinase
   1845..1878    +  protein_bind   lox2272: Cre-mediated recombination occurs in the 8-bp core sequence (GGATACTT). lox2272 sites are compatible with each other, but incompatible with loxP or loxN sites (Lee and Saito, 1988). Cre recombinase
   1898..3466    -  CDS            G: GLYCO_RABVS - Experimental evidence at protein level: Swiss-Prot protein existence level 1. Attaches the virus to host cellular receptor, inducing endocytosis of the virion. In the endosome, the acidic pH induces conformational changes in the glycoprotein trimer, which trigger fusion between virus and cell membrane. There is convincing in vitro evidence that the muscular form of the nicotinic acetylcholine receptor (nAChR), the neuronal cell adhesion molecule (NCAM), and the p75 neurotrophin receptor (p75NTR) bind glycoprotein and thereby facilitate rabies virus entry into cells (By similarity
   3548..4015    -  CDS            RSVR_COTJA: Experimental evidence at protein level: Swiss-Prot protein existence level 1. Responsible for susceptibility to the retrovirus subgroup A Rous sarcoma virus. From Coturnix japonica (Japanese quail) (Coturnix coturnix japonica).
   4118..4142    -  CDS            3xFLAG (fragment): three tandem FLAG® epitope tags, followed by an enterokinase cleavage site
   4146..4168    -  CDS            FLAG (fragment): FLAG® epitope tag, followed by an enterokinase cleavage site
   4175..4885    -  CDS            mTagBFP2: mTagBFP2 is a basic (constitutively fluorescent) blue fluorescent protein published in 2011, derived from Entacmaea quadricolor. It is reported to be a very rapidly-maturing monomer with very low acid sensitivity.
   4918..4951    -  protein_bind   loxP: Cre-mediated recombination occurs in the 8-bp core sequence (GCATACAT). Cre recombinase
   4962..4995    -  protein_bind   lox2272: Cre-mediated recombination occurs in the 8-bp core sequence (GGATACTT). lox2272 sites are compatible with each other, but incompatible with loxP or loxN sites (Lee and Saito, 1988). Cre recombinase
   5019..5607    +  misc_feature   WPRE: woodchuck hepatitis virus posttranscriptional regulatory element
   5648..5855    +  polyA_signal   bGH poly(A) signal: bovine growth hormone polyadenylation signal
   5878..6018    +  repeat_region  AAV2 ITR: inverted terminal repeat of adeno-associated virus serotype 2 inverted
   6023..6074    -  misc_feature   bom (fragment): basis of mobility region from pBR322
   6093..6473    +  rep_origin     M13 ori (sequence partly withheld): M13 bacteriophage origin of replication; arrow indicates direction of (+) strand synthesis
   6549..6598    -  misc_feature   bom (fragment): basis of mobility region from pBR322
   6700..6735    -  CDS            rop (fragment): Rop protein, which maintains plasmids at low copy number; rop
   6830..6934    +  promoter       AmpR promoter: bla
   6935..7795    +  CDS            AmpR: β-lactamase; bla; confers resistance to ampicillin, carbenicillin, and related antibiotics
   7966..8554    +  rep_origin     ori: high-copy-number ColE1/pMB1/pBR322/pUC origin of replication
