[The description below was written by a language model from this plasmid's Addgene catalogue record and pLannotate feature annotations shown in this document.]
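Description:
AAV-FLEX-rev-BFP-2a-TVA-2a-RabiesG is an AAV2-based transfer plasmid (8,615 bp in total) used to produce recombinant adeno-associated virus that delivers Cre-dependent "helper" genes for rabies virus work. It is propagated in E. coli under ampicillin selection (AmpR/β-lactamase) from a ColE1/pMB1-type origin. An M13 phage origin and small fragments of pBR322 bom and rop are also annotated, and the record lists the plasmid as low copy. The feature table annotates only one AAV2 inverted terminal repeat, downstream of the expression cassette. A packaging-competent vector genome needs ITRs on both sides, so the upstream repeat was presumably not detected by the annotation tool, although the record does not confirm this.

Expression is driven by the CAG promoter, made up of the CMV enhancer, the chicken β-actin promoter and a chimeric β-actin/β-globin intron. Downstream sit a WPRE, which boosts transcript stability and expression, and a bovine growth hormone polyadenylation signal. The coding cassette lies in reverse orientation between paired, oppositely oriented loxP and lox2272 sites (a FLEX switch). Without Cre the open reading frame is antisense to the promoter and silent. Cre recombination inverts the cassette and then excises one site of each pair, locking it in the sense orientation. Per the construct name, the single reading frame encodes a TagBFP marker (annotated as mTagBFP2) followed by FLAG epitope sequence, the avian TVA receptor, and the rabies glycoprotein G, separated by 2A peptides to give separate proteins. In Cre-expressing cells, TVA permits infection by EnvA-pseudotyped virus and G supplies the glycoprotein missing from G-deleted rabies. This combination is typical of monosynaptic retrograde circuit tracing, with blue fluorescence marking the starter cells.
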