Addgene plasmid #52425: AAV-FLEX-rev-BFP-2a-TVA-2a-RabiesG
Purpose: Construct used for viral production of virus expressing the TVA receptor, Rabies protein G and a marker protein TagBFP.
Depositing lab: Scott Sternson. Depositing organization: HHMI, Janelia Research Campus. Publication: Parallel, redundant circuit organization for homeostatic control of feeding behavior. Betley JN, Cao ZF, Ritola KD, Sternson SM. Cell. 2013 Dec 5;155(6):1337-50. doi: 10.1016/j.cell.2013.11.002. PubMed 24315102.
Backbone
  Vector backbone: AAV2
  Backbone size w/o insert (bp): 5340
  Total vector size (bp): 8615
  Vector type: AAV, Cre/Lox ; ; Adeno-Associated Virus
Growth in bacteria
  Bacterial resistance: Ampicillin, 100 μg/mL
  Growth temperature: 30°C
  Growth strain: Stbl2
  Growth instructions: Stbl2 E coli from Invitrogen Grow at 30 degrees in 2xYT media
  Copy number: Low Copy
Gene/Insert
  Gene/Insert name: TagBFP, TVA receptor, RabiesG
  Promoter: CAG
  Cloning method: Unknown
  Sequencing primers: 5′ tcacaagcgcgtttcacctcctg; 3′ gtcccgcaagccctttt
Resource information
  A portion of this plasmid was derived from a plasmid made by: Ed Callaway
Terms and licenses: Academic/Nonprofit Terms; Industry Terms: Not Available to Industry
How to cite: AAV-FLEX-rev-BFP-2a-TVA-2a-RabiesG was a gift from Scott Sternson (Addgene plasmid # 52425)
