>Addgene plasmid #52425 | AAV-FLEX-rev-BFP-2a-TVA-2a-RabiesG | addgene partial sequence | sequence record 98724 | RabiesG-R1 5'-GGGAACTTTCCGAAACACAG-3'
TTAGTACATTGACCACTACCGCTAGCGGAGAACAAGTCTGCCTGGCTCTTGTCAGGCACCAGCAGCTCCT
TGGATGCGCTTTCAAGACTGAAGATGTCAGACCTGCTTTTTGCTTTGGACTTCCCCCATGCAGCGATACC
ACCCACAGCTACCAGGCAGCACAGGAGCACTGCAGTGATCAGCATCCA
