>Addgene plasmid #52425 | AAV-FLEX-rev-BFP-2a-TVA-2a-RabiesG | addgene partial sequence | sequence record 99153 | pCAG-F 5'-GCAACGTGCTGGTTATTGTG-3'
TTGATTTGATACCGCGGGCCCCGCGTGGACGGTACCCTTCAGGTCGACGTCGATAACTTCGTATAGCATA
CATTATACGAAGTTATCCGAATCGCAATAACTTCGTATAGGATACTTTATACGAAGTTATTTGGCGCGCC
ACTAGTTCACAAGCGCGTTTCACCTCCTGACTTGTGTGACTCCCACGACGAAATGATCTTCCCGGACTGC
GGAGTGACGGACACTTCTCTCCCCGTACCCCTCAAGTTGTGCTGTGTGGGTTCCGATCTGTTCACCCTTC
TACAGCACGTCATGAGGAAGATGATGAGCATGAGTGCCGTCAACGCGCCTGCGCTCAACAGGACGTACTT
TCCCCAATTCGGCAAACCGAGGTCCACCCCGGACACTTGGTTATGTACGTCCGGGAGGTGGACTTCCACA
AAATCTTCCGCTTCATCTCCGTCCTTAAAGACGGTGGAAGGGTCGGCCAACGGGTGCACGAGCGGAATTA
CTGAGCTTTCGAGCAACTCCATGTGTTGCTGAAGGAGGGATGACTGCATTTCGGGAATCAGGACATTCCC
ATCGGGACCGAGGATAATTCCATTGAAAAACACTCCATTGACATGGGGGTGGCACCGTCCTCCGACTCTC
AGACAACCTTTTGAGGGAAGAATCTCGTTCCACGTCCGTACCGACTTATAGTGCGCGTCGGCTTCCATAA
GGGTTTTGTTAAAGATGGTGTATGCCTTTCCGAACCCAGGGACAAGTTTGCGGAGGTGGCTCAGCCGGCG
AAAGGACACCGACTTCGTAGTCATAATTGATTCCAGCGCGTCCAGACACTCTTCCCTTTTTCGTACAAGT
TCCTCGACGACAAGGTGTTCGATTTCGTCTGATCTAAAGTCATGAAGGTTCACGAGCTTGTCGGGTGGGC
ACCACTTCGTTTCGTTGGACGTCTGCATCGACACCCACGTTCCATCCATAAGCCTAAGTCCGAGGACCCC
ACACAGTTTCAGTTTGCACGCCCCCTTGA
