>Addgene plasmid #52425 | AAV-FLEX-rev-BFP-2a-TVA-2a-RabiesG | addgene partial sequence | sequence record 99156 | WPRE-R 5'-CATAGCGTAAAAGGAGCAACA-3'
AATTTTGTAATCCAGAGGTTGATTATCGATAAGCTTGATGATCTTCGATAACTTCGTATAGGATACTTTA
TACGAAGTTATTGCGATTCGGATAACTTCGTATAGCATACATTATACGAAGTTATCAAGGCCGGCCGGAT
CCACTAGTGCCGCCACCATGGTCAGCAAAGGAGAGGAGTTGATCAAGGAAAACATGCATATGAAACTGTA
TATGGAGGGAACAGTGGATAACCATCATTTCAAGTGTACGTCAGAAGGGGAGGGAAAGCCGTACGAGGGG
ACACAGACCATGCGGATCAAAGTAGTGGAAGGAGGCCCATTGCCCTTTGCCTTCGACATTCTGGCAACCT
CGTTCCTTTATGGATCGAAAACGTTTATCAATCACACGCAGGGGATTCCTGATTTCTTTAAGCAGTCATT
TCCCGAAGGGTTTACGTGGGAGAGAGTGACGACGTATGAGGATGGTGGAGTGCTGACTGCGACACAAGAC
ACGTCGCTCCAAGACGGGTGCCTTATCTACAACGTGAAGATCAGAGGAGTCAATTTCACATCCAATGGTC
CGGTCATGCAGAAAAAGACACTCGGATGGGAGGCATTCACTGAAACCCTGTACCCGGCTGACGGTGGTCT
GGAAGGGAGGAATGATATGGCGCTCAAATTGGTAGGGGGTTCGCATCTTATTGCGAACGCCAAGACCACA
TATAGGAGCAAAAAGCCTGCCAAGAATCTCAAGATGCCCGGAGTGTACTATGTCGACTACCGACTTGAAC
GCATCAAAGAGGCGAACAACGAGACTTACGTCGAGCAGCACGAAGTCGCGGTGGCTCGGTATTGTGACCT
TCCCTCCAAGCTCGGCCACAAACTCAACGGTGGGGATTACAAGGACGACGACGACAAAGGCGACTACAAG
GATGATGATGACAAGGGGGACTAC
