>Addgene plasmid #52425 | AAV-FLEX-rev-BFP-2a-TVA-2a-RabiesG | addgene partial sequence | sequence record 208797 | Addgene Partial NGS Result
GGGCGAGGGGCGGGGCGGGGCGAGGCGGAGAGGTGCGGCGGCAGCCAATCAGAGCGGCGCGCTCCGAAAG
TTTCCTTTTATGGCGAGGCGGCGGCGGCGGCGGCCCTATAAAAAGCGAAGCGCGCGGCGGGCGGGAGTCG
CTGCGCGCTGCCTTCGCCCCGTGCCCCGCTCCGCCGCCGCCTCGCGCCGCCCGCCCCGGCTCTGACTGAC
CGCGTTACTCCCACAGGTGAGCGGGCGGGACGGCCCTTCTCCTCCGGGCTGTAATTAGCGCTTGGTTTAA
TGACGGCTTGTTTCTTTTCTGTGGCTGCGTGAAAGCCTTGAGGGGCTCCGGGAGGGCCCTTTGTGCGGGG
GGAGCGGCTCGGGGGGTGCGTGCGTGTGTGTGTGCGTGGGGAGCGCCGCGTGCGGCTCCGCGCTGCCCGG
CGGCTGTGAGCGCTGCGGGCGCGGCGCGGGGCTTTGTGCGCTCCGCAGTGTGCGCGAGGGGAGCGCGGCC
GGGGGCGGTGCCCCGCGGTGCGGGGGGGGCTGCGAGGGGAACAAAGGCTGCGTGCGGGGTGTGTGCGTGG
GGGGGTGAGCAGGGGGTGTGGGCGCGTCGGTCGGGCTGCAACCCCCCCTGCACCCCCCTCCCCGAGTTGC
TGAGCACGGCCCGGCTTCGGGTGCGGGGCTCCGTACGGGGCGTGGCGCGGGGCTCGCCGTGCCGGGCGGG
GGGTGGCGGCAGGTGGGGGTGCCGGGCGGGGCGGGGCCGCCTCGGGCCGGGGAGGGCTCGGGGGAGGGGC
GCGGCGGCCCCCGGAGCGCCGGCGGCTGTCGAGGCGCGGCGAGCCGCAGCCATTGCCTTTTATGGTAATC
GTGCGAGAGGGCGCAGGGACTTCCTTTGTCCCAAATCTGTGCGGAGCCGAAATCTGGGAGGCGCCGCCGC
ACCCCCTCTAGCGGGCGCGGGGCGAAGCGGTGCGGCGCCGGCAGGAAGGAAATGGGCGGGGAGGGCCTTC
GTGCGTCGCCGCGCCGCCGTCCCCTTCTCCCTCTCCAGCCTCGGGGCTGTCCGCGGGGGGACGGCTGCCT
TCGGGGGGGACGGGGCAGGGCGGGGTTCGGCTTCTGGCGTGTGACCGGCGGCTCTAGAGCCTCTGCTAAC
CATGTTCATGCCTTCTTCTTTTTCCTACAGCTCCTGGGCAACGTGCTGGTTATTGTGCTGTCTCATCATT
TTGGCAAAGAATTGATTTGATACCGCGGGCCCCGCGTGGACGGTACCCTTCAGGTCGACGTCGATAACTT
CGTATAGCATACATTATACGAAGTTATCCGAATCGCAATAACTTCGTATAGGATACTTTATACGAAGTTA
TTTGGCGCGCCACTAGTTCACAAGCGCGTTTCACCTCCTGACTTGTGTGACTCCCACGACGAAATGATCT
TCCCGGACTGCGGAGTGACGGACACTTCTCTCCCCGTACCCCTCAAGTTGTGCTGTGTGGGTTCCGATCT
GTTCACCCTTCTACAGCACGTCATGAGGAAGATGATGAGCATGAGTGCCGTCAACGCGCCTGCGCTCAAC
AGGACGTACTTTCCCCAATTCGGCAAACCGAGGTCCACCCCGGACACTTGGTTATGTACGTCCGGGAGGT
GGACTTCCACAAAATCTTCCGCTTCATCTCCGTCCTTAAAGACGGTGGAAGGGTCGGCCAACGGGTGCAC
GAGCGGAATTACTGAGCTTTCGAGCAACTCCATGTGTTGCTGAAGGAGGGATGACTGCATTTCGGGAATC
AGGACATTCCCATCGGGACCGAGGATAATTCCATTGAAAAACACTCCATTGACATGGGGGTGGCACCGTC
CTCCGACTCTCAGACAACCTTTTGAGGGAAGAATCTCGTTCCACGTCCGTACCGACTTATAGTGCGCGTC
GGCTTCCATAAGGGTTTTGTTAAAGATGGTGTATGCCTTTCCGAACCCAGGGACAAGTTTGCGGAGGTGG
CTCAGCCGGCGAAAGGACACCGACTTCGTAGTCATAATTGATTCCAGCGCGTCCAGACACTCTTCCCTTT
TTCGTACAAGTTCCTCGACGACAAGGTGTTCGATTTCGTCTGATCTAAAGTCATGAAGGTTCACGAGCTT
GTCGGGTGGGCACCACTTCGTTTCGTTGGACGTCTGCATCGACACCCACGTTCCATCCATAAGCCTAAGT
CCGAGGACCCCACACAGTTTCAGTTTGCACGCCCCCTTGAGGGACTTATACAGACCCCTCTCATCGACAA
ATCCGCACGTTTCTGACCCCTTTGATGCCCTCTTTCCTCTTGAGTTCGTGAAAATGTCACATGACATTCC
GAGTCTCGGATTCTCCGGCATCCAGATCGTATAATCGTGATTGGTCGAACAATACGTGCTGCTGACGGCT
ACCCCCGAGCATTTTCCGCTAGGAAACACGCGCGAGTGGAGGGACCGATCATACGGGTCCAAATCCGCGA
CCGACGGCGAAATGATTACGAGCGACTCTTTCGTTGTTTTTACTGTCCTCAACCAGCGGTAATCAGGATA
GGGGTTATGCAGTGATTCTTCGTAGCGCGGGTCCCCAGCCATCTTCCAGTTGTATGCAGCCCGACAGGCG
TCCGGCGTGGGGCGAAAATGCTTTCTTTTGAAGGTAGTAGTCACATAGCCCACGAAGTTCGTGTATGTCT
CCGCCTCCGTCACCACGCCGGTACACGTGAACCCATTGACTTTGATGGCCAGGATGTATCCGACCTTGAG
TTCCATGTACGAGAACCCCGACAAGTTGGTGCATCCCTCATCCTCCACTACGAGATTGTTGGGGCAGGAC
AGATGATGAATATCGATAGGGGACCAGGGTCCCAGTTTATCAGGAATTGTGTAGATAGGGAACTTTCCGA
AACACAGGGGAAACACGAGCAAAGGGACAAACAAAAGGGCTTGCGGGACTCCGGAAGGACCGGGGTTACT
TTCAACATCGCCAGCGAGTTTCAACAAAGCGTAGTTAGTACATTGACCACTACCGCTAGCGGAGAACAAG
TCTGCCTGGCTCTTGTCAGGCACCAGCAGCTCCTTGGATGCGCTTTCAAGACTGAAGATGTCAGACCTGC
TTTTTGCTTTGGACTTCCCCCATGCAGCGATACCACCCACAGCTACCAGGCAGCACAGGAGCACTGCAGT
GATCAGCATCCACATGCGGCCGTGATTCCTGGCTGGCAGAGCACGTCCAGGAGCAGGGGCAGTGGGAGCC
TCTGCTCCTGGACGTGGGCACCGCGGGGATCGCGCTGGTCCCGCAGCCCCACTCGTCCCGCCCGTCGTCG
CAGTCGGGGTGTCCGTCGCACAGCCAGTCTTGCGGGTAACACTCCCCGTGGGCACCGGGCGGCTCCGAGC
AGCGGAACTGACCGGGGGGGCAACGGGACAAAGAACCGTTACCGGACCCGTTACCGGTCACGTTACCGGG
CAGCAGCAGCAGCAGCAGCGCGGGCAGCAGCCGCGCATCGATTGGGCCAGGATTCTCCTCGACGTCACCG
CATGTTAGCAGACTTCCTCTGCCCTCTCCACTACCAAGCTTCTTATCATCATCGTCTTTGTAGTCCCCCT
TGTCATCATCATCCTTGTAGTCGCCTTTGTCGTCGTCGTCCTTGTAATCCCCACCGTTGAGTTTGTGGCC
GAGCTTGGAGGGAAGGTCACAATACCGAGCCACCGCGACTTCGTGCTGCTCGACGTAAGTCTCGTTGTTC
GCCTCTTTGATGCGTTCAAGTCGGTAGTCGACATAGTACACTCCGGGCATCTTGAGATTCTTGGCAGGCT
TTTTGCTCCTATATGTGGTCTTGGCGTTCGCAATAAGATGCGAACCCCCTACCAATTTGAGCGCCATATC
ATTCCTCCCTTCCAGACCACCGTCAGCCGGGTACAGGGTTTCAGTGAATGCCTCCCATCCGAGTGTCTTT
TTCTGCATGACCGGACCATTGGATGTGAAATTGACTCCTCTGATCTTCACGTTGTAGATAAGGCACCCGT
CTTGGAGCGACGTGTCTTGTGTCGCAGTCAGCACTCCACCATCCTCATACGTCGTCACTCTCTCCCACGT
AAACCCTTCGGGAAATGACTGCTTAAAGAAATCAGGAATCCCCTGCGTGTGATTGATAAACGTTTTCGAT
CCATAAAGGAACGAGGTTGCCAGAATGTCGAAGGCAAAGGGCAATGGGCCTCCTTCCACTACTTTGATCC
GCATGGTCTGTGTCCCCTCGTACGGCTTTCCCTCCCCTTCTGACGTACACTTGAAATGATGGTTATCCAC
TGTTCCCTCCATATACAGTTTCATATGCATGTTTTCCTTGATCAACTCCTCTCCTTTGCTGACCATGGTG
GCGGCACTAGTGGATCCGGCCGGCCTTGATAACTTCGTATAATGTATGCTATACGAAGTTATCCGAATCG
CAATAACTTCGTATAAAGTATCCTATACGAAGTTATCGAAGATCATCAAGCTTATCGATAATCAACCTCT
GGATTACAAAATTTGTGAAAGATTGACTGGTATTCTTAACTATGTTGCTCCTTTTACGCTATGTGGATAC
GCTGCTTTAATGCCTTTGTATCATGCTATTGCTTCCCGTATGGCTTTCATTTTCTCCTCCTTGTATAAAT
CCTGGTTGCTGTCTCTTTATGAGGAGTTGTGGCCCGTTGTCAGGCAACGTGGCGTGGTGTGCACTGTGTT
TGCTGACGCAACCCCCACTGGTTGGGGCATTGCCACCACCTGTCAGCTCCTTTCCGGGACTTTCGCTTTC
CCCCTCCCTATTGCCACGGCGGAACTCATCGCCGCCTGCCTTGCCCGCTGCTGGACAGGGGCTCGGCTGT
TGGGCACTGACAATTCCGTGGTGTTGTCGGGGAAATCATCGTCCTTTCCTTGGCTGCTCGCCTATGTTGC
CACCTGGATTCTGCGCGGGACGTCCTTCTGCTACGTCCCTTCGGCCCTCAATCCAGCGGACCTTCCTTCC
CGCGGCCTGCTGCCGGCTCTGCGGCCTCTTCCGCGTCTTCGCCTTCGCCCTCAGACGAGTCGGATCTCCC
TTTGGGCCGCCTCCCCGCATCGATACCGAGCGCTGCTCGAGAGATCGATCTGCCTCGACTGTGCCTTCTA
GTTGCCAGCCATCTGTTGTTTGCCCCTCCCCCGTGCCTTCCTTGACCCTGGAAGGTGCCACTCCCACTGT
CCTTTCCTAATAAAATGAGGAAATTGCATCGCATTGTCTGAGTAGGTGTCATTCTATTCTGGGGGGTGGG
GTGGGGCAGGACAGCAAGGGGGAGGATTGGGAAGACAATAGCAGGCATGCTGGGGACACGTGCGGACCGA
GCGGCCGCAGGAACCCCTAGTGATGGAGTTGGCCACTCCCTCTCTGCGCGCTCGCTCGCTCACTGAGGCC
GGGCGACCAAAGGTCGCCCGACGCCCGGGCTTTGCCCGGGCGGCCTCAGTGAGCGAGCGAGCGCGCAGCT
GCCTGCAGGGGCGCCTGATGCGGTATTTTCTCCTTACGCATCTGTGCGGTATTTCACACCGCATA
[95 nt withheld, positions 5526-5620]
T
[46 nt withheld, positions 5622-5667]
C
[141 nt withheld, positions 5669-5809]
CCTTTGACGTTGGAGTCCACGTTCTTT
[37 nt withheld, positions 5837-5873]
ACTCTATCTCGGGCTATTCTTTTGATTTATAAGGGATTTTGCCGATTTCGGTCTATTGGTTAAAAAATGA
GCTGATTTAACAAAAATTTAACGCGAATTTTAACAAAATATTAACGTTTACAATTTTATGGTGCACTCTC
AGTACAATCTGCTCTGATGCCGCATAGTTAAGCCAGCCCCGACACCCGCCAACACCCGCTGACGCGCCCT
GACGGGCTTGTCTGCTCCCGGCATCCGCTTACAGACAAGCTGTGACCGTCTCCGGGAGCTGCATGTGTCA
GAGGTTTTCACCGTCATCACCGAAACGCGCGAGACGAAAGGGCCTCGTGATACGCCTATTTTTATAGGTT
AATGTCATGATAATAATGGTTTCTTAGACGTCAGGTGGCACTTTTCGGGGAAATGTGCGCGGAACCCCTA
TTTGTTTATTTTTCTAAATACATTCAAATATGTATCCGCTCATGAGACAATAACCCTGATAAATGCTTCA
ATAATATTGAAAAAGGAAGAGTATGAGTATTCAACATTTCCGTGTCGCCCTTATTCCCTTTTTTGCGGCA
TTTTGCCTTCCTGTTTTTGCTCACCCAGAAACGCTGGTGAAAGTAAAAGATGCTGAAGATCAGTTGGGTG
CACGAGTGGGTTACATCGAACTGGATCTCAACAGCGGTAAGATCCTTGAGAGTTTTCGCCCCGAAGAACG
TTTTCCAATGATGAGCACTTTTAAAGTTCTGCTATGTGGCGCGGTATTATCCCGTATTGACGCCGGGCAA
GAGCAACTCGGTCGCCGCATACACTATTCTCAGAATGACTTGGTTGAGTACTCACCAGTCACAGAAAAGC
ATCTTACGGATGGCATGACAGTAAGAGAATTATGCAGTGCTGCCATAACCATGAGTGATAACACTGCGGC
CAACTTACTTCTGACAACGATCGGAGGACCGAAGGAGCTAACCGCTTTTTTGCACAACATGGGGGATCAT
GTAACTCGCCTTGATCGTTGGGAACCGGAGCTGAATGAAGCCATACCAAACGACGAGCGTGACACCACGA
TGCCTGTAGCAATGGCAACAACGTTGCGCAAACTATTAACTGGCGAACTACTTACTCTAGCTTCCCGGCA
ACAATTAATAGACTGGATGGAGGCGGATAAAGTTGCAGGACCACTTCTGCGCTCGGCCCTTCCGGCTGGC
TGGTTTATTGCTGATAAATCTGGAGCCGGTGAGCGTGGGTCTCGCGGTATCATTGCAGCACTGGGGCCAG
ATGGTAAGCCCTCCCGTATCGTAGTTATCTACACGACGGGGAGTCAGGCAACTATGGATGAACGAAATAG
ACAGATCGCTGAGATAGGTGCCTCACTGATTAAGCATTGGTAACTGTCAGACCAAGTTTACTCATATATA
CTTTAGATTGATTTAAAACTTCATTTTTAATTTAAAAGGATCTAGGTGAAGATCCTTTTTGATAATCTCA
TGACCAAAATCCCTTAACGTGAGTTTTCGTTCCACTGAGCGTCAGACCCCGTAGAAAAGATCAAAGGATC
TTCTTGAGATCCTTTTTTTCTGCGCGTAATCTGCTGCTTGCAAACAAAAAAACCACCGCTACCAGCGGTG
GTTTGTTTGCCGGATCAAGAGCTACCAACTCTTTTTCCGAAGGTAACTGGCTTCAGCAGAGCGCAGATAC
CAAATACTGTTCTTCTAGTGTAGCCGTAGTTAGGCCACCACTTCAAGAACTCTGTAGCACCGCCTACATA
CCTCGCTCTGCTAATCCTGTTACCAGTGGCTGCTGCCAGTGGCGATAAGTCGTGTCTTACCGGGTTGGAC
TCAAGACGATAGTTACCGGATAAGGCGCAGCGGTCGGGCTGAACGGGGGGTTCGTGCACACAGCCCAGCT
TGGAGCGAACGACCTACACCGAACTGAGATACCTACAGCGTGAGCTATGAGAAAGCGCCACGCTTCCCGA
AGGGAGAAAGGCGGACAGGTATCCGGTAAGCGGCAGGGTCGGAACAGGAGAGCGCACGAGGGAGCTTCCA
GGGGGAAACGCCTGGTATCTTTATAGTCCTGTCGGGTTTCGCCACCTCTGACTTGAGCGTCGATTTTTGT
GATGCTCGTCAGGGGGGCGGAGCCTATGGAAAAACGCCAGCAACGCGGCCTTTTTACGGTTCCTGGCCTT
TTGCTGGCCTTTTGCTCACATGTCCTGCAGGCAGCTGCGCGCTCGCTCGCTCACTGAGGCCGCCCGGGCG
TCGGGCGACCTTTGGTCGCCCGGCCTCAGTGAGCGAGCGAGCGCGCAGAGAGGGAGTGGCCAACTCCATC
ACTAGGGGTTCCTGCGGCCGCACGCGAAACAATTCTGCAGGAATCTAGTTATTAATAGTAATCAATTACG
GGGTCATTAGTTCATAGCCCATATATGGAGTTCCGCGTTACATAACTTACGGTAAATGGCCCGCCTGGCT
GACCGCCCAACGACCCCCGCCCATTGACGTCAATAATGACGTATGTTCCCATAGTAACGCCAATAGGGAC
TTTCCATTGACGTCAATGGGTGGAGTATTTACGGTAAACTGCCCACTTGGCAGTACATCAAGTGTATCAT
ATGCCAAGTACGCCCCCTATTGACGTCAATGACGGTAAATGGCCCGCCTGGCATTATGCCCAGTACATGA
CCTTATGGGACTTTCCTACTTGGCAGTACATCTACGTATTAGTCATCGCTATTACCATGGTCGAGGTGAG
CCCCACGTTCTGCTTCACTCTCCCCATCTCCCCCCCCTCCCCACCCCCAATTTTGTATTTATTTATTTTT
TAATTATTTTGTGCAGCGATGGGGGCGGGGGGGGGG
